>Addgene plasmid #206259 | pMMK ENTR 4 CMV GST mTagBFP | addgene full sequence | sequence record 406393 | Addgene NGS Result
TTGAGATCCTTTTTTTCTGCGCGTAATCTGCTGCTTGCAAACAAAAAAACCACCGCTACCAGCGGTGGTT
TGTTTGCCGGATCAAGAGCTACCAACTCTTTTTCCGAAGGTAACTGGCTTCAGCAGAGCGCAGATACCAA
ATACTGTTCTTCTAGTGTAGCCGTAGTTAGGCCACCACTTCAAGAACTCTGTAGCACCGCCTACATACCT
CGCTCTGCTAATCCTGTTACCAGTGGCTGCTGCCAGTGGCGATAAGTCGTGTCTTACCGGGTTGGACTCA
AGACGATAGTTACCGGATAAGGCGCAGCGGTCGGGCTGAACGGGGGGTTCGTGCACACAGCCCAGCTTGG
AGCGAACGACCTACACCGAACTGAGATACCTACAGCGTGAGCTATGAGAAAGCGCCACGCTTCCCGAAGG
GAGAAAGGCGGACAGGTATCCGGTAAGCGGCAGGGTCGGAACAGGAGAGCGCACGAGGGAGCTTCCAGGG
GGAAACGCCTGGTATCTTTATAGTCCTGTCGGGTTTCGCCACCTCTGACTTGAGCGTCGATTTTTGTGAT
GCTCGTCAGGGGGGCGGAGCCTATGGAAAAACGCCAGCAACGCGAAATAATGATTTTATTTTGACTGATA
GTGACCTGTTCGTTGCAACAAATTGATGAGCAATGCTTTTTTATAATGCCAACTTTGTATACAAAAGTTG
GTTTAAACGATGACATTGATTATTGACTAGTTATTAATAGTAATCAATTACGGGGTCATTAGTTCATAGC
CCATATATGGAGTTCCGCGTTACATAACTTACGGTAAATGGCCCGCCTGGCTGACCGCCCAACGACCCCC
GCCCATTGACGTCAATAATGACGTATGTTCCCATAGTAACGCCAATAGGGACTTTCCATTGACGTCAATG
GGTGGAGTATTTACGGTAAACTGCCCACTTGGCAGTACATCAAGTGTATCATATGCCAAGTACGCCCCCT
ATTGACGTCAATGACGGTAAATGGCCCGCCTGGCATTATGCCCAGTACATGACCTTATGGGACTTTCCTA
CTTGGCAGTACATCTACGTATTAGTCATCGCTATTACCATGGTGATGCGGTTTTGGCAGTACATCAATGG
GCGTGGATAGCGGTTTGACTCACGGGGATTTCCAAGTCTCCACCCCATTGACGTCAATGGGAGTTTGTTT
TGGCACCAAAATCAACGGGACTTTCCAAAATGTCGTAACAACTCCGCCCCATTGACGCAAATGGGCGGTA
GGCGTGTACGGTGGGAGGTCTATATAAGCAGAGCTGAAGTGCCATTCCGCCTGACCTATGAGGCTTCGTG
AACCCTTGTTGTCAGGCTCTGCTGCCATGCCCGGTGCCAGCCTGCAAAGGGCATGTCGTCTTCTGGTTGC
GGTGTGTGCATTGCATCTCGGGGTGACTCTTGTGTATTATCTTGCGGGAAGAGATCTCTCCCGGCTTCCA
CAGTTGGTGGGCGTGAGTACCCCCTTGCAAGGCGGTTCAAATAGCGCTGCAGCTATTGGACAAAGCAGCG
GCGAACTGAGGACAGGCGGCGCTAAAGACCCACCAGTAGCGACTAGCGAGCTGATTAAGGAGAACATGCA
CATGAAGCTGTACATGGAGGGCACCGTGGACAACCATCACTTCAAGTGCACATCCGAGGGCGAAGGCAAG
CCCTACGAGGGCACCCAGACCATGAGAATCAAGGTGGTCGAGGGCGGCCCTCTCCCCTTCGCCTTCGACA
TCCTGGCTACTAGCTTCCTCTACGGCAGCAAGACCTTCATCAACCACACCCAGGGCATCCCCGACTTCTT
CAAGCAGTCCTTCCCTGAGGGCTTCACATGGGAGAGAGTCACCACATACGAAGACGGGGGCGTGCTGACC
GCTACCCAGGACACCAGCCTCCAGGACGGCTGCCTCATCTACAACGTCAAGATCAGAGGGGTGAACTTCA
CATCCAACGGCCCTGTGATGCAGAAGAAAACACTCGGCTGGGAGGCCTTCACCGAGACGCTGTACCCCGC
TGACGGCGGCCTGGAAGGCAGAAACGACATGGCCCTGAAGCTCGTGGGCGGGAGCCATCTGATCGCAAAC
ATCAAGACCACATATAGATCCAAGAAACCCGCTAAGAACCTCAAGATGCCTGGCGTCTACTATGTGGACT
ACAGACTGGAAAGAATCAAGGAGGCCAACAACGAGACCTACGTCGAGCAGCACGAGGTGGCAGTGGCCAG
ATACTGCGACCTCCCTAGCAAACTGGGGCACAAGCTTAATGGATCCTAGTGAATGCAATTGTTGTTGTTA
ACTTGTTTATTGCAGCTTATAATGGTTACAAATAAAGCAATAGCATCACAAATTTCACAAATAAAGCATT
TTTTTCACTGCATTCTAGTTGTGGTTTGTCCAAACTCATCAATGTATCTTATCATGTCTGGATCTGATCA
CTGCTTGAGCCTAGAAGATCCGGCTGCTAACAAAGCCCGAAAGGAAGCTGAGTTGGCTGCTGCCACCGCT
GAGCAATAACTATCATAACCCCTAGGGTATACCCATCTAATTGGAATCAACCTCTGGATTACAAAATTTG
TGAAAGATTGACTGGTATTCTTAACTATGTTGCTCCTTTTACGCTATGTGGATACGCTGCTTTAATGCCT
TTGTATCATGCTATTGCTTCCCGTATGGCTTTCATTTTCTCCTCCTTGTATAAATCCTGGTTGCTGTCTC
TTTATGAGGAGTTGTGGCCCGTTGTCAGGCAACGTGGCGTGGTGTGCACTGTGTTTGCTGACGCAACCCC
CACTGGTTGGGGCATTGCCACCACCTGTCAGCTCCTTTCCGGGACTTTCGCTTTCCCCCTCCCTATTGCC
ACGGCGGAACTCATCGCCGCCTGCCTTGCCCGCTGCTGGACAGGGGCTCGGCTGTTGGGCACTGACAATT
CCGTGGTGTTGTCGGGGAAGCTGACGTCCTTTCCATGGCTGCTCGCCTGTGTTGCCACCTGGATTCTGCG
CGGGACGTCCTTCTGCTACGTCCCTTCGGCCCTCAATCCAGCGGACCTTCCTTCCCGCGGCCTGCTGCCG
GCTCTGCGGCCTCTTCCGCGTCTTCGCCTTCGCCCTCAGACGAGTCGGATCTCCCTTTGGGCCGCCTCCC
CGCATCCCTAGGCCCGGGAGACAGCTTTCTTGTACAAAGTTGGCATTATAAGAAAGCATTGCTTATCAAT
TTGTTGCAACGAACAGGTCACTATCAGTCAAAATAAAATCATTATTTGCTGGCCCGTGTCTCAAAATCTC
TGATGTTACATTGCACAAGATAAAAATATATCATCATGAACAATAAAACTGTCTGCTTACATAAACAGTA
ATACAAGGGGTGTTATGAGCCATATTCAACGGGAAACGTCGAGGCCGCGATTAAATTCCAACATGGATGC
TGATTTATATGGGTATAAATGGGCTCGCGATAATGTCGGGCAATCAGGTGCGACAATCTATCGCTTGTAT
GGGAAGCCCGATGCGCCAGAGTTGTTTCTGAAACATGGCAAAGGTAGCGTTGCCAATGATGTTACAGATG
AGATGGTCAGACTAAACTGGCTGACGGAATTTATGCCTCTTCCGACCATCAAGCATTTTATCCGTACTCC
TGATGATGCATGGTTACTCACCACTGCGATCCCCGGAAAAACAGCATTCCAGGTATTAGAAGAATATCCT
GATTCAGGTGAAAATATTGTTGATGCGCTGGCAGTGTTCCTGCGCCGGTTGCATTCGATTCCTGTTTGTA
ATTGTCCTTTTAACAGCGATCGCGTATTTCGTCTCGCTCAGGCGCAATCACGAATGAATAACGGTTTGGT
TGATGCGAGTGATTTTGATGACGAGCGTAATGGCTGGCCTGTTGAACAAGTCTGGAAAGAAATGCATAAA
CTTTTGCCATTCTCACCGGATTCAGTCGTCACTCATGGTGATTTCTCACTTGATAACCTTATTTTTGACG
AGGGGAAATTAATAGGTTGTATTGATGTTGGACGAGTCGGAATCGCAGACCGATACCAGGATCTTGCCAT
CCTATGGAACTGCCTCGGTGAGTTTTCTCCTTCATTACAGAAACGGCTTTTTCAAAAATATGGTATTGAT
AATCCTGATATGAATAAATTGCAGTTTCATTTGATGCTCGATGAGTTTTTCTAATCAGAATTGGTTAATT
GGTTGTAACACTGGCAGAGCATTACGCTGACTTGACGGGACGGCGCAAGCTCATGACCAAAATCCCTTAA
CGTGAGTTACGCGTCGTTCCACTGAGCGTCAGACCCCGTAGAAAAGATCAAAGGATCTTC
Features (pLannotate 1.2.2; 11 found; start..end, strand, type, name):
      1..589     +  rep_origin     ori: high-copy-number ColE1/pMB1/pBR322/pUC origin of replication
    605..700     +  protein_bind   attL5: mutant version of attL; recombination site for the Gateway® LR reaction LR Clonase™
    712..1091    +  enhancer       CMV enhancer: human cytomegalovirus immediate early enhancer
   1092..1295    +  promoter       CMV promoter: human cytomegalovirus (CMV) immediate early promoter
   1318..1575    +  CDS            B4GALT1 (fragment): B4GT1_HUMAN - Also known as GGTB2. Experimental evidence at protein level: Swiss-Prot protein existence level 1. [Processed beta-1,4-galactosyltransferase 1]: The cell surface form functions as a recognition molecule during a variety of cell to cell and cell to matrix interactions, as those occurring during development and egg fertilization, by binding to specific oligosaccharide ligands on opposing cells or in the extracellular matrix. From Homo sapiens (Human).
   1585..2280    +  CDS            TagBFP: TagBFP is a basic (constitutively fluorescent) blue fluorescent protein published in 2008, derived from Entacmaea quadricolor. It is reported to be a very rapidly-maturing monomer with very low acid sensitivity.
   2310..2444    +  polyA_signal   SV40 poly(A) signal: SV40 polyadenylation signal
   2473..2522    +  CDS            SET1 (fragment): solubility-enhancement tag derived from T7 phage gene 10B
   2565..3153    +  misc_feature   WPRE: woodchuck hepatitis virus posttranscriptional regulatory element
   3169..3268    -  protein_bind   attL2: mutant version of attL; recombination site for the Gateway® LR reaction LR Clonase™
   3375..4184    +  CDS            KanR: aminoglycoside phosphotransferase; aph(3')-Ia; confers resistance to kanamycin in bacteria or G418 (Geneticin®) in eukaryotes
