[The description below was written by a language model from this plasmid's Addgene catalogue record and pLannotate feature annotations shown in this document.]
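Description:
pMMK ENTR 4 CMV GST mTagBFP is a small (about 4.3 kb) Gateway entry plasmid from the MultiMate system. It occupies the fourth position in a MultiSite Gateway assembly whose product is used to generate recombinant baculovirus for delivering genes into mammalian cells. It is propagated in E. coli at high copy from a ColE1/pUC-type origin and selected with kanamycin through an aph(3')-Ia resistance gene. The cargo is flanked by attL5 and attL2 sites. In an LR Clonase reaction these sites direct ordered, directional recombination with the neighbouring entry modules and a destination vector, so that several expression cassettes can be combined in one construct.

The cargo itself is a mammalian expression cassette driven by the human cytomegalovirus immediate-early enhancer and promoter. It encodes an N-terminal fragment of human beta-1,4-galactosyltransferase 1 (B4GALT1) fused upstream of the blue fluorescent protein mTagBFP, which derives from Entacmaea quadricolor. The B4GALT1 fragment acts as a Golgi targeting sequence, so blue fluorescence is retained at the Golgi apparatus. The record spells this element variously as GST, GTS and BFGT1, but the annotation indicates the galactosyltransferase signal rather than glutathione S-transferase. An SV40 polyadenylation signal follows the coding sequence. A WPRE is annotated further downstream, after the poly(A) signal, so its contribution to this transcript is unclear from the record. A short annotated match to a SET1 solubility tag between these elements is probably incidental. The construct serves as an organelle-marker module, giving a visual readout of transduction and of successful multigene assembly.
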