Addgene plasmid #206259: pMMK ENTR 4 CMV GST mTagBFP
Purpose: ENTR Vector 4 for MultiSite Gateway assembly and production of recombinant baculovirus using MultiMate assembly. Encodes mTagBFP localised to Golgi organelles under the control of CMV promoter.
Depositing lab: Imre Berger. Depositing organization: University of Bristol. Publication: Highly efficient CRISPR-mediated large DNA docking and multiplexed prime editing using a single baculovirus. Aulicino F, Pelosse M, Toelzer C, Capin J, Ilegems E, Meysami P, Rollarson R, Berggren PO, Dillingham MS, Schaffitzel C, Saleem MA, Welsh GI, Berger I. Nucleic Acids Res. 2022 Jul 22;50(13):7783-7799. doi: 10.1093/nar/gkac587. PubMed 35801912.
Backbone
  Vector backbone: pMMK ENTR 4
  Vector type: Mammalian Expression ; MultiMate/Gateway ENTR 4
Growth in bacteria
  Bacterial resistance: Kanamycin, 50 μg/mL
  Growth temperature: 37°C
  Growth strain: DH5alpha
  Copy number: High Copy
Gene/Insert
  Gene/Insert name: GTS mTagBFP
  Species: H. sapiens (human); Entacmea quadricolor
  Tag / fusion protein: BFGT1 (Golgi localisation peptide) (N terminal on insert)
  Cloning method: Gibson Cloning
Resource information
  A portion of this plasmid was derived from a plasmid made by: Golgi targeting sequence (GTS) mTagBFP was synthesised by Twist Bioscience.
Terms and licenses: Academic/Nonprofit Terms; Industry Terms: Not Available to Industry
How to cite: pMMK ENTR 4 CMV GST mTagBFP was a gift from Imre Berger (Addgene plasmid # 206259 ; http://n2t.net/addgene:206259 ; RRID:Addgene_206259)
